>Addgene plasmid #22976 | pcDNA FLAG TORC3 | addgene partial sequence | sequence record 28876 | 22976 with T7
GGCTGCTGCTGCCTGTGGCCCGGGCGGCTGGGAGAAGCCGAGTGTTGGTGAGTGACGCGGCGGAGGTGTA
GTTTGACGCGGTGTGTTACGTGGGGGAGAGAATAAAACTCCAGCGAGATCCGGGCCGCGAACGAAAGCAG
TGACGGAGGAGCTTGTACCACCGGTGACTAGATGACCATGGACTACAAGGACGACGATGACAAGCTGCAG
GAATTCGCCGCCTCGCCGGGCTCGGGCAGCGCCAACCCGCGGAAGTTCAGTGAGAAGATCGCGCTGCACA
CGCAGAGACAGGCCGAGGAGACGCGGGCCTTCGAGCAGCTCATGACCGACCTCACCCTGTCGCGGGTTCA
ATTTCAGAAGCTTCAGCAACTGCGCCTTACACAGTACCATGGAGGATCCTTACCAAATGTGAGCCAGCTG
CGGAGCAATGCGTCAGAGTTTCAGCCGTCATTTCACCAAGCTGATAATGTTCGGGGAACCCGCCATCACG
GGCTGGTGGAGAGGCCATCCAGGAACCGCTTCCACCCCCTCCACCGAAGGTCTGGGGACAAGCCAGGGCG
ACAATTTGATGGTAGTGCTTG
