[The description below was written by a language model from this plasmid's Addgene catalogue record.]
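Description:
pcDNA FLAG TORC3 is a mammalian expression plasmid built on the pcDNA3.0 backbone (about 5 kb without insert) that carries the human TORC3 coding sequence, now officially named CRTC3 (CREB-regulated transcription coactivator 3). The insert is roughly 2 kb, was introduced by restriction enzyme cloning, and bears an N-terminal FLAG epitope tag, so the expressed protein can be detected or immunoprecipitated with anti-FLAG antibodies without needing a TORC3-specific reagent. The plasmid is propagated in E. coli under ampicillin selection; its copy number is listed as unknown.

The record does not include a feature table and does not explicitly name the promoter or other regulatory elements. pcDNA3-series vectors generally drive the insert from the CMV immediate-early promoter with a downstream polyadenylation signal, and typically also carry a neomycin resistance cassette for selection in mammalian cells, but these parts are not confirmed for this construct. The listing of T7 as the 5′ sequencing primer is consistent with the T7 promoter site that lies upstream of the cloning region in this backbone.

The construct comes from work on the TORC family of CREB coactivators and their responsiveness to calcium and cAMP signalling. It is suited to transient overexpression of tagged TORC3 in cultured mammalian cells, for example to examine the protein's localization, modification or interaction partners, or its effect on CREB-dependent transcription, although the record itself does not specify particular applications.
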