Addgene plasmid #22976: pcDNA FLAG TORC3
Depositing lab: Marc Montminy. Depositing organization: Salk Institute for Biological Studies. Publication: The CREB coactivator TORC2 functions as a calcium- and cAMP-sensitive coincidence detector. Screaton RA, Conkright MD, Katoh Y, Best JL, Canettieri G, Jeffries S, Guzman E, Niessen S, Yates JR, Takemori H, Okamoto M, Montminy M. Cell. 2004 Oct 1. 119(1):61-74. 10.1016/j.cell.2004.09.015 PubMed 15454081.
Backbone
  Vector backbone: pcDNA3.0
  Backbone size w/o insert (bp): 5000
  Vector type: Mammalian Expression
Growth in bacteria
  Bacterial resistance: Ampicillin, 100 μg/mL
  Growth temperature: 37°C
  Growth strain: DH5alpha
  Copy number: Unknown
Gene/Insert
  Gene/Insert name: TORC3
  Species: H. sapiens (human)
  Insert size (bp): 2000
  Entrez Gene: CRTC3 (a.k.a. TORC-3, TORC3)
  Tag / fusion protein: FLAG (N terminal on insert)
  Cloning method: Restriction Enzyme
  Sequencing primers: 5′ T7
Terms and licenses: Academic/Nonprofit Terms; Industry Terms: Not Available to Industry
How to cite: pcDNA FLAG TORC3 was a gift from Marc Montminy (Addgene plasmid # 22976 ; http://n2t.net/addgene:22976 ; RRID:Addgene_22976)
